Addgene plasmid #100734: FKBP-beta3(702-1094)-GFP
Purpose: To express a clathrin "hook" in mammalian cells to hot-wire endocytosis
Depositing lab: Stephen Royle. Depositing organization: University of Warwick. Publication: New tools for "hot-wiring" clathrin-mediated endocytosis with temporal and spatial precision. Wood LA, Larocque G, Clarke NI, Sarkar S, Royle SJ. J Cell Biol. 2017 Sep 27. pii: jcb.201702188. doi: 10.1083/jcb.201702188. PubMed 28954824.
Backbone
  Vector backbone: pEGFP-N1
  Vector type: Mammalian Expression
  Selectable markers: Neomycin (select with G418)
Growth in bacteria
  Bacterial resistance: Kanamycin, 50 μg/mL
  Growth temperature: 37°C
  Growth strain: DH5alpha
  Copy number: High Copy
Gene/Insert
  Gene/Insert name: AP3B1 (alt name: beta3 adaptin)
  Species: H. sapiens (human)
  Mutation: appendage and ear only
  GenBank ID: NM_001271769.1
  Entrez Gene: AP3B1 (a.k.a. ADTB3, ADTB3A, HPS, HPS2, PE)
  Promoter: CMV
  Tag / fusion protein: FKBP (N terminal on insert); GFP (C terminal on insert)
  Cloning method: Restriction Enzyme; 5′ cloning site AgeI (unknown if destroyed); 3′ cloning site PspOMI (unknown if destroyed)
  Sequencing primers: 5′ CMV Forward
Terms and licenses: Academic/Nonprofit Terms; Industry Terms: Not Available to Industry
How to cite: FKBP-beta3(702-1094)-GFP was a gift from Stephen Royle (Addgene plasmid # 100734 ; http://n2t.net/addgene:100734 ; RRID:Addgene_100734)
