[The description below was written by a language model from this plasmid's Addgene catalogue record and pLannotate feature annotations shown in this document.]
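Description:
FKBP-beta3(702-1094)-GFP is a 6.2 kb mammalian expression plasmid built on the pEGFP-N1 backbone. It replicates in E. coli from a high-copy ColE1/pUC-type origin and also carries an f1 phage origin. A single NeoR/KanR (Tn5 aminoglycoside phosphotransferase) gene provides both selections. A bacterial bla-type promoter drives it for kanamycin resistance in bacteria, and the SV40 enhancer/early promoter drives it for G418 selection in mammalian cells, with an HSV TK polyadenylation signal downstream. The short ble, large T antigen and bGH poly(A) hits in the annotation are small fragments, most likely backbone remnants or incidental matches rather than functional parts.

The payload is one open reading frame under the CMV immediate-early enhancer and promoter, terminated by the SV40 poly(A) signal. It encodes human FKBP12 (FKBP1A) at the N terminus, then a C-terminal portion of human AP3B1 (the beta3 adaptin subunit of the AP-3 adaptor complex, residues 702-1094), then EGFP at the C terminus. The record describes the truncation as "appendage and ear only". The automated annotation marks only part of the interval between FKBP and EGFP as AP3B1, leaving a short stretch after FKBP unannotated.

The stated purpose is to express a clathrin "hook" for "hot-wiring" clathrin-mediated endocytosis. FKBP is a standard chemically inducible dimerization module that binds an FRB-tagged partner when rapamycin is added. This would allow the clathrin-binding adaptin fragment to be recruited on demand to a membrane anchor supplied from a separate construct, which this record does not describe. EGFP lets the hook's relocalization be followed by fluorescence microscopy. The depositor and sequencing-derived feature tables are identical in length and feature order, differing only by a small shift in the start coordinate.
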