Features (pLannotate 1.2.2; 17 found; start..end, strand, type, name):
     61..364     +  enhancer       CMV enhancer: human cytomegalovirus immediate early enhancer
    365..568     +  promoter       CMV promoter: human cytomegalovirus (CMV) immediate early promoter
    591..634     +  misc_feature   MCS (fragment): multiple cloning site
    635..958     +  CDS            FKBP1A: FKB1A_HUMAN - Also known as FKBP1, FKBP12. Experimental evidence at protein level: Swiss-Prot protein existence level 1. Keeps in an inactive conformation TGFBR1, the TGF-beta type I serine/threonine kinase receptor, preventing TGF-beta receptor activation in absence of ligand. Recruits SMAD7 to ACVR1B which prevents the association of SMAD2 and SMAD3 with the activin receptor complex, thereby blocking the activin signal. May modulate the RYR1 calcium channel activity. PPIases accelerate the folding of proteins. It catalyzes the cis-trans isomerization of proline imidic peptide bonds in oligop
    958..974     +  misc_feature   MCS (fragment): multiple cloning site
   1190..2152    +  CDS            AP3B1 (fragment): AP3B1_HUMAN - Also known as ADTB3A. Experimental evidence at protein level: Swiss-Prot protein existence level 1. Subunit of non-clathrin- and clathrin-associated adaptor protein complex 3 (AP-3) that plays a role in protein sorting in the late-Golgi/trans-Golgi network (TGN) and/or endosomes. The AP complexes mediate both the recruitment of clathrin to membranes and the recognition of sorting signals within the cytosolic tails of transmembrane cargo molecules. AP-3 appears to be involved in the sorting of a subset of transmembrane proteins targeted to lysosomes and lysosome-related organelles
   2168..2887    +  CDS            EGFP: the original enhanced GFP (Yang et al., 1996) mammalian codon-optimized
   2904..2987    +  CDS            large T antigen (fragment): large T antigen from SV40 (simian virus 40)
   3010..3131    +  polyA_signal   SV40 poly(A) signal: SV40 polyadenylation signal
   3165..3593    -  rep_origin     f1 ori (sequence partly withheld): f1 bacteriophage origin of replication; arrow indicates direction of (+) strand synthesis
   3620..3724    +  promoter       AmpR promoter: bla
   3726..4083    +  promoter       SV40 promoter: SV40 enhancer and early promoter
   4118..4912    +  CDS            NeoR/KanR: aminoglycoside phosphotransferase from Tn5; aph(3')-II (or nptII); confers resistance to neomycin, kanamycin, and G418 (Geneticin®)
   4933..5085    +  CDS            ble (fragment): BLE_KLEPN - Experimental evidence at protein level: Swiss-Prot protein existence level 1. Binding protein with a strong affinity to the bleomycin family of antibiotics. Binds to CL990; an antimitotic-antibiotic compound. From Klebsiella pneumoniae.
   5144..5191    +  polyA_signal   HSV TK poly(A) signal: herpes simplex virus thymidine kinase polyadenylation signal (Cole and Stacy, 1985)
   5282..5298    -  polyA_signal   bGH poly(A) signal (fragment): bovine growth hormone polyadenylation signal
   5520..6108    +  rep_origin     ori: high-copy-number ColE1/pMB1/pBR322/pUC origin of replication
>Addgene plasmid #100734 | FKBP-beta3(702-1094)-GFP | depositor full sequence | sequence record 189376 | FKBP-beta3(702-1094)-GFP sequence 6222 bps
TAGTTATTAATAGTAATCAATTACGGGGTCATTAGTTCATAGCCCATATATGGAGTTCCGCGTTACATAA
CTTACGGTAAATGGCCCGCCTGGCTGACCGCCCAACGACCCCCGCCCATTGACGTCAATAATGACGTATG
TTCCCATAGTAACGCCAATAGGGACTTTCCATTGACGTCAATGGGTGGAGTATTTACGGTAAACTGCCCA
CTTGGCAGTACATCAAGTGTATCATATGCCAAGTACGCCCCCTATTGACGTCAATGACGGTAAATGGCCC
GCCTGGCATTATGCCCAGTACATGACCTTATGGGACTTTCCTACTTGGCAGTACATCTACGTATTAGTCA
TCGCTATTACCATGGTGATGCGGTTTTGGCAGTACATCAATGGGCGTGGATAGCGGTTTGACTCACGGGG
ATTTCCAAGTCTCCACCCCATTGACGTCAATGGGAGTTTGTTTTGGCACCAAAATCAACGGGACTTTCCA
AAATGTCGTAACAACTCCGCCCCATTGACGCAAATGGGCGGTAGGCGTGTACGGTGGGAGGTCTATATAA
GCAGAGCTGGTTTAGTGAACCGTCAGATCCGCTAGCGCTACCGGACTCAGATCTCGAGCTCAAGCTTCGA
ATTCATGGGAGTGCAGGTGGAAACCATCTCCCCAGGAGACGGGCGCACCTTCCCCAAGCGCGGCCAGACC
TGCGTGGTGCACTACACCGGGATGCTTGAAGATGGAAAGAAATTTGATTCCTCCCGGGACAGAAACAAGC
CCTTTAAGTTTATGCTAGGCAAGCAGGAGGTGATCCGAGGCTGGGAAGAAGGGGTTGCCCAGATGAGTGT
GGGTCAGAGAGCCAAACTGACTATATCTCCAGATTATGCCTATGGTGCCACTGGGCACCCAGGCATCATC
CCACCACATGCCACTCTCGTCTTCGATGTGGAGCTTCTAAAACTGGAACGGTACCGCGGGCCCGAACAAG
GCGAAAGTGGGGAGGAAGGAGACAGCAATGAGGACAGCAGTGAGGACTCCTCCAGTGAGCAGGACAGTGA
GAGTGGACGGGAGTCAGGCCTAGAAAACAAAAGAACAGCCAAGAGGAACTCAAAAGCCAAAGGAAAAAGT
GATTCTGAAGATGGGGAGAAGGAAAATGAAAAATCTAAAACTTCAGATTCTTCAAATGACGAATCTAGTT
CAATAGAAGACAGTTCTTCCGATTCTGAATCAGAGTCAGAACCTGAAAGTGAATCTGAATCCAGAAGAGT
CACTAAGGAGAAAGAAAAGAAAACAAAGCAAGATAGAACTCCTCTTACCAAAGATGTTTCACTTCTAGAT
CTGGATGATTTTAACCCAGTATCCACTCCAGTTGCACTTCCCACACCAGCTCTTTCTCCAAGTTTGATGG
CTGATCTTGAAGGTTTACACTTGTCAACTTCCTCTTCAGTCATCAGTGTCAGTACTCCTGCATTTGTACC
AACGAAAACTCACGTGCTGCTTCATCGAATGAGTGGAAAAGGACTAGCTGCCCATTATTTCTTTCCAAGA
CAGCCTTGCATTTTTGGTGATAAGATGGTCTCTATACAAATAACACTGAATAACACTACTGATCGAAAGA
TAGAAAATATCCACATAGGGGAAAAAAAACTTCCTATAGGCATGAAAATGCATGTTTTTAATCCAATAGA
CTCTCTTGAGCCTGAGGGATCCATTACAGTTTCAATGGGTATTGACTTTTGTGATTCTACTCAGACTGCC
AGTTTCCAGTTGTGTACCAAGGATGATTGCTTCAATGTTAATATTCAGCCACCTGTTGGAGAACTGCTTT
TACCTGTGGCCATGTCAGAGAAAGATTTTAAGAAAGAGCAAGGAGTGCTAACAGGAATGAATGAAACTTC
TGCTGTAATCATTGCTGCACCACAGAATTTCACTCCCTCTGTGATCTTTCAGAAGGTTGTAAATGTAGCC
AATGTAGGTGCAGTCCCTTCTGGCCAGGATAATATACACAGGTTTGCAGCTAAAACTGTGCACAGTGGGT
CATTGATGCTAGTCACAGTGGAACTGAAGGAAGGCTCTACAGCCCAGCTTATCATAAACACTGAGAAAAC
TGTGATTGGCTCTGTTCTGCTGCGGGAACTGAAGCCTGTCCTGTCTCAGGGGTCACCGGTCGCCACCATG
GTGAGCAAGGGCGAGGAGCTGTTCACCGGGGTGGTGCCCATCCTGGTCGAGCTGGACGGCGACGTAAACG
GCCACAAGTTCAGCGTGTCCGGCGAGGGCGAGGGCGATGCCACCTACGGCAAGCTGACCCTGAAGTTCAT
CTGCACCACCGGCAAGCTGCCCGTGCCCTGGCCCACCCTCGTGACCACCCTGACCTACGGCGTGCAGTGC
TTCAGCCGCTACCCCGACCACATGAAGCAGCACGACTTCTTCAAGTCCGCCATGCCCGAAGGCTACGTCC
AGGAGCGCACCATCTTCTTCAAGGACGACGGCAACTACAAGACCCGCGCCGAGGTGAAGTTCGAGGGCGA
CACCCTGGTGAACCGCATCGAGCTGAAGGGCATCGACTTCAAGGAGGACGGCAACATCCTGGGGCACAAG
CTGGAGTACAACTACAACAGCCACAACGTCTATATCATGGCCGACAAGCAGAAGAACGGCATCAAGGTGA
ACTTCAAGATCCGCCACAACATCGAGGACGGCAGCGTGCAGCTCGCCGACCACTACCAGCAGAACACCCC
CATCGGCGACGGCCCCGTGCTGCTGCCCGACAACCACTACCTGAGCACCCAGTCCGCCCTGAGCAAAGAC
CCCAACGAGAAGCGCGATCACATGGTCCTGCTGGAGTTCGTGACCGCCGCCGGGATCACTCTCGGCATGG
ACGAGCTGTACAAGTAAAGCGGCCGCGACTCTAGATCATAATCAGCCATACCACATTTGTAGAGGTTTTA
CTTGCTTTAAAAAACCTCCCACACCTCCCCCTGAACCTGAAACATAAAATGAATGCAATTGTTGTTGTTA
ACTTGTTTATTGCAGCTTATAATGGTTACAAATAAAGCAATAGCATCACAAATTTCACAAATAAAGCATT
TTTTTCACTGCATTCTAGTTGTGGTTTGTCCAAACTCATCAATGTATCTTAAGGCGTAAATTGTAAGCGT
TAATATTTTGTTAAAATTCGCGTTAAATTTTTGTTAAATCAGCTCATTTTTTAACCAATAGGCCGAAATC
GGCAAAATCCCTTATAAATCAAAAGAATAGACCGAGATAGGGT
[37 nt withheld, positions 3264-3300]
AAAGAACGTGGACTCCAACGTCAAAGG
[49 nt withheld, positions 3328-3376]
T
[91 nt withheld, positions 3378-3468]
G
[124 nt withheld, positions 3470-3593]
CAGGTGGCACTTTTCGGGGAAATGTGCGCGGAACCCCTATTTGTTTATTTTTCTAAATACATTCAAATAT
GTATCCGCTCATGAGACAATAACCCTGATAAATGCTTCAATAATATTGAAAAAGGAAGAGTCCTGAGGCG
GAAAGAACCAGCTGTGGAATGTGTGTCAGTTAGGGTGTGGAAAGTCCCCAGGCTCCCCAGCAGGCAGAAG
TATGCAAAGCATGCATCTCAATTAGTCAGCAACCAGGTGTGGAAAGTCCCCAGGCTCCCCAGCAGGCAGA
AGTATGCAAAGCATGCATCTCAATTAGTCAGCAACCATAGTCCCGCCCCTAACTCCGCCCATCCCGCCCC
TAACTCCGCCCAGTTCCGCCCATTCTCCGCCCCATGGCTGACTAATTTTTTTTATTTATGCAGAGGCCGA
GGCCGCCTCGGCCTCTGAGCTATTCCAGAAGTAGTGAGGAGGCTTTTTTGGAGGCCTAGGCTTTTGCAAA
GATCGATCAAGAGACAGGATGAGGATCGTTTCGCATGATTGAACAAGATGGATTGCACGCAGGTTCTCCG
GCCGCTTGGGTGGAGAGGCTATTCGGCTATGACTGGGCACAACAGACAATCGGCTGCTCTGATGCCGCCG
TGTTCCGGCTGTCAGCGCAGGGGCGCCCGGTTCTTTTTGTCAAGACCGACCTGTCCGGTGCCCTGAATGA
ACTGCAAGACGAGGCAGCGCGGCTATCGTGGCTGGCCACGACGGGCGTTCCTTGCGCAGCTGTGCTCGAC
GTTGTCACTGAAGCGGGAAGGGACTGGCTGCTATTGGGCGAAGTGCCGGGGCAGGATCTCCTGTCATCTC
ACCTTGCTCCTGCCGAGAAAGTATCCATCATGGCTGATGCAATGCGGCGGCTGCATACGCTTGATCCGGC
TACCTGCCCATTCGACCACCAAGCGAAACATCGCATCGAGCGAGCACGTACTCGGATGGAAGCCGGTCTT
GTCGATCAGGATGATCTGGACGAAGAGCATCAGGGGCTCGCGCCAGCCGAACTGTTCGCCAGGCTCAAGG
CGAGCATGCCCGACGGCGAGGATCTCGTCGTGACCCATGGCGATGCCTGCTTGCCGAATATCATGGTGGA
AAATGGCCGCTTTTCTGGATTCATCGACTGTGGCCGGCTGGGTGTGGCGGACCGCTATCAGGACATAGCG
TTGGCTACCCGTGATATTGCTGAAGAGCTTGGCGGCGAATGGGCTGACCGCTTCCTCGTGCTTTACGGTA
TCGCCGCTCCCGATTCGCAGCGCATCGCCTTCTATCGCCTTCTTGACGAGTTCTTCTGAGCGGGACTCTG
GGGTTCGAAATGACCGACCAAGCGACGCCCAACCTGCCATCACGAGATTTCGATTCCACCGCCGCCTTCT
ATGAAAGGTTGGGCTTCGGAATCGTTTTCCGGGACGCCGGCTGGATGATCCTCCAGCGCGGGGATCTCAT
GCTGGAGTTCTTCGCCCACCCTAGGGGGAGGCTAACTGAAACACGGAAGGAGACAATACCGGAAGGAACC
CGCGCTATGACGGCAATAAAAAGACAGAATAAAACGCACGGTGTTGGGTCGTTTGTTCATAAACGCGGGG
TTCGGTCCCAGGGCTGGCACTCTGTCGATACCCCACCGAGACCCCATTGGGGCCAATACGCCCGCGTTTC
TTCCTTTTCCCCACCCCACCCCCCAAGTTCGGGTGAAGGCCCAGGGCTCGCAGCCAACGTCGGGGCGGCA
GGCCCTGCCATAGCCTCAGGTTACTCATATATACTTTAGATTGATTTAAAACTTCATTTTTAATTTAAAA
GGATCTAGGTGAAGATCCTTTTTGATAATCTCATGACCAAAATCCCTTAACGTGAGTTTTCGTTCCACTG
AGCGTCAGACCCCGTAGAAAAGATCAAAGGATCTTCTTGAGATCCTTTTTTTCTGCGCGTAATCTGCTGC
TTGCAAACAAAAAAACCACCGCTACCAGCGGTGGTTTGTTTGCCGGATCAAGAGCTACCAACTCTTTTTC
CGAAGGTAACTGGCTTCAGCAGAGCGCAGATACCAAATACTGTCCTTCTAGTGTAGCCGTAGTTAGGCCA
CCACTTCAAGAACTCTGTAGCACCGCCTACATACCTCGCTCTGCTAATCCTGTTACCAGTGGCTGCTGCC
AGTGGCGATAAGTCGTGTCTTACCGGGTTGGACTCAAGACGATAGTTACCGGATAAGGCGCAGCGGTCGG
GCTGAACGGGGGGTTCGTGCACACAGCCCAGCTTGGAGCGAACGACCTACACCGAACTGAGATACCTACA
GCGTGAGCTATGAGAAAGCGCCACGCTTCCCGAAGGGAGAAAGGCGGACAGGTATCCGGTAAGCGGCAGG
GTCGGAACAGGAGAGCGCACGAGGGAGCTTCCAGGGGGAAACGCCTGGTATCTTTATAGTCCTGTCGGGT
TTCGCCACCTCTGACTTGAGCGTCGATTTTTGTGATGCTCGTCAGGGGGGCGGAGCCTATGGAAAAACGC
CAGCAACGCGGCCTTTTTACGGTTCCTGGCCTTTTGCTGGCCTTTTGCTCACATGTTCTTTCCTGCGTTA
TCCCCTGATTCTGTGGATAACCGTATTACCGCCATGCAT
