Features (pLannotate 1.2.2; 17 found; start..end, strand, type, name):
     47..350     +  enhancer       CMV enhancer: human cytomegalovirus immediate early enhancer
    351..554     +  promoter       CMV promoter: human cytomegalovirus (CMV) immediate early promoter
    577..620     +  misc_feature   MCS (fragment): multiple cloning site
    621..944     +  CDS            FKBP1A: FKB1A_HUMAN - Also known as FKBP1, FKBP12. Experimental evidence at protein level: Swiss-Prot protein existence level 1. Keeps in an inactive conformation TGFBR1, the TGF-beta type I serine/threonine kinase receptor, preventing TGF-beta receptor activation in absence of ligand. Recruits SMAD7 to ACVR1B which prevents the association of SMAD2 and SMAD3 with the activin receptor complex, thereby blocking the activin signal. May modulate the RYR1 calcium channel activity. PPIases accelerate the folding of proteins. It catalyzes the cis-trans isomerization of proline imidic peptide bonds in oligop
    944..960     +  misc_feature   MCS (fragment): multiple cloning site
   1176..2138    +  CDS            AP3B1 (fragment): AP3B1_HUMAN - Also known as ADTB3A. Experimental evidence at protein level: Swiss-Prot protein existence level 1. Subunit of non-clathrin- and clathrin-associated adaptor protein complex 3 (AP-3) that plays a role in protein sorting in the late-Golgi/trans-Golgi network (TGN) and/or endosomes. The AP complexes mediate both the recruitment of clathrin to membranes and the recognition of sorting signals within the cytosolic tails of transmembrane cargo molecules. AP-3 appears to be involved in the sorting of a subset of transmembrane proteins targeted to lysosomes and lysosome-related organelles
   2154..2873    +  CDS            EGFP: the original enhanced GFP (Yang et al., 1996) mammalian codon-optimized
   2890..2973    +  CDS            large T antigen (fragment): large T antigen from SV40 (simian virus 40)
   2996..3117    +  polyA_signal   SV40 poly(A) signal: SV40 polyadenylation signal
   3151..3579    -  rep_origin     f1 ori (sequence partly withheld): f1 bacteriophage origin of replication; arrow indicates direction of (+) strand synthesis
   3606..3710    +  promoter       AmpR promoter: bla
   3712..4069    +  promoter       SV40 promoter: SV40 enhancer and early promoter
   4104..4898    +  CDS            NeoR/KanR: aminoglycoside phosphotransferase from Tn5; aph(3')-II (or nptII); confers resistance to neomycin, kanamycin, and G418 (Geneticin®)
   4919..5071    +  CDS            ble (fragment): BLE_KLEPN - Experimental evidence at protein level: Swiss-Prot protein existence level 1. Binding protein with a strong affinity to the bleomycin family of antibiotics. Binds to CL990; an antimitotic-antibiotic compound. From Klebsiella pneumoniae.
   5130..5177    +  polyA_signal   HSV TK poly(A) signal: herpes simplex virus thymidine kinase polyadenylation signal (Cole and Stacy, 1985)
   5268..5284    -  polyA_signal   bGH poly(A) signal (fragment): bovine growth hormone polyadenylation signal
   5506..6094    +  rep_origin     ori: high-copy-number ColE1/pMB1/pBR322/pUC origin of replication
>Addgene plasmid #100734 | FKBP-beta3(702-1094)-GFP | addgene full sequence | sequence record 193982 | Addgene NGS Result
AATCAATTACGGGGTCATTAGTTCATAGCCCATATATGGAGTTCCGCGTTACATAACTTACGGTAAATGG
CCCGCCTGGCTGACCGCCCAACGACCCCCGCCCATTGACGTCAATAATGACGTATGTTCCCATAGTAACG
CCAATAGGGACTTTCCATTGACGTCAATGGGTGGAGTATTTACGGTAAACTGCCCACTTGGCAGTACATC
AAGTGTATCATATGCCAAGTACGCCCCCTATTGACGTCAATGACGGTAAATGGCCCGCCTGGCATTATGC
CCAGTACATGACCTTATGGGACTTTCCTACTTGGCAGTACATCTACGTATTAGTCATCGCTATTACCATG
GTGATGCGGTTTTGGCAGTACATCAATGGGCGTGGATAGCGGTTTGACTCACGGGGATTTCCAAGTCTCC
ACCCCATTGACGTCAATGGGAGTTTGTTTTGGCACCAAAATCAACGGGACTTTCCAAAATGTCGTAACAA
CTCCGCCCCATTGACGCAAATGGGCGGTAGGCGTGTACGGTGGGAGGTCTATATAAGCAGAGCTGGTTTA
GTGAACCGTCAGATCCGCTAGCGCTACCGGACTCAGATCTCGAGCTCAAGCTTCGAATTCATGGGAGTGC
AGGTGGAAACCATCTCCCCAGGAGACGGGCGCACCTTCCCCAAGCGCGGCCAGACCTGCGTGGTGCACTA
CACCGGGATGCTTGAAGATGGAAAGAAATTTGATTCCTCCCGGGACAGAAACAAGCCCTTTAAGTTTATG
CTAGGCAAGCAGGAGGTGATCCGAGGCTGGGAAGAAGGGGTTGCCCAGATGAGTGTGGGTCAGAGAGCCA
AACTGACTATATCTCCAGATTATGCCTATGGTGCCACTGGGCACCCAGGCATCATCCCACCACATGCCAC
TCTCGTCTTCGATGTGGAGCTTCTAAAACTGGAACGGTACCGCGGGCCCGAACAAGGCGAAAGTGGGGAG
GAAGGAGACAGCAATGAGGACAGCAGTGAGGACTCCTCCAGTGAGCAGGACAGTGAGAGTGGACGGGAGT
CAGGCCTAGAAAACAAAAGAACAGCCAAGAGGAACTCAAAAGCCAAAGGAAAAAGTGATTCTGAAGATGG
GGAGAAGGAAAATGAAAAATCTAAAACTTCAGATTCTTCAAATGACGAATCTAGTTCAATAGAAGACAGT
TCTTCCGATTCTGAATCAGAGTCAGAACCTGAAAGTGAATCTGAATCCAGAAGAGTCACTAAGGAGAAAG
AAAAGAAAACAAAGCAAGATAGAACTCCTCTTACCAAAGATGTTTCACTTCTAGATCTGGATGATTTTAA
CCCAGTATCCACTCCAGTTGCACTTCCCACACCAGCTCTTTCTCCAAGTTTGATGGCTGATCTTGAAGGT
TTACACTTGTCAACTTCCTCTTCAGTCATCAGTGTCAGTACTCCTGCATTTGTACCAACGAAAACTCACG
TGCTGCTTCATCGAATGAGTGGAAAAGGACTAGCTGCCCATTATTTCTTTCCAAGACAGCCTTGCATTTT
TGGTGATAAGATGGTCTCTATACAAATAACACTGAATAACACTACTGATCGAAAGATAGAAAATATCCAC
ATAGGGGAAAAAAAACTTCCTATAGGCATGAAAATGCATGTTTTTAATCCAATAGACTCTCTTGAGCCTG
AGGGATCCATTACAGTTTCAATGGGTATTGACTTTTGTGATTCTACTCAGACTGCCAGTTTCCAGTTGTG
TACCAAGGATGATTGCTTCAATGTTAATATTCAGCCACCTGTTGGAGAACTGCTTTTACCTGTGGCCATG
TCAGAGAAAGATTTTAAGAAAGAGCAAGGAGTGCTAACAGGAATGAATGAAACTTCTGCTGTAATCATTG
CTGCACCACAGAATTTCACTCCCTCTGTGATCTTTCAGAAGGTTGTAAATGTAGCCAATGTAGGTGCAGT
CCCTTCTGGCCAGGATAATATACACAGGTTTGCAGCTAAAACTGTGCACAGTGGGTCATTGATGCTAGTC
ACAGTGGAACTGAAGGAAGGCTCTACAGCCCAGCTTATCATAAACACTGAGAAAACTGTGATTGGCTCTG
TTCTGCTGCGGGAACTGAAGCCTGTCCTGTCTCAGGGGTCACCGGTCGCCACCATGGTGAGCAAGGGCGA
GGAGCTGTTCACCGGGGTGGTGCCCATCCTGGTCGAGCTGGACGGCGACGTAAACGGCCACAAGTTCAGC
GTGTCCGGCGAGGGCGAGGGCGATGCCACCTACGGCAAGCTGACCCTGAAGTTCATCTGCACCACCGGCA
AGCTGCCCGTGCCCTGGCCCACCCTCGTGACCACCCTGACCTACGGCGTGCAGTGCTTCAGCCGCTACCC
CGACCACATGAAGCAGCACGACTTCTTCAAGTCCGCCATGCCCGAAGGCTACGTCCAGGAGCGCACCATC
TTCTTCAAGGACGACGGCAACTACAAGACCCGCGCCGAGGTGAAGTTCGAGGGCGACACCCTGGTGAACC
GCATCGAGCTGAAGGGCATCGACTTCAAGGAGGACGGCAACATCCTGGGGCACAAGCTGGAGTACAACTA
CAACAGCCACAACGTCTATATCATGGCCGACAAGCAGAAGAACGGCATCAAGGTGAACTTCAAGATCCGC
CACAACATCGAGGACGGCAGCGTGCAGCTCGCCGACCACTACCAGCAGAACACCCCCATCGGCGACGGCC
CCGTGCTGCTGCCCGACAACCACTACCTGAGCACCCAGTCCGCCCTGAGCAAAGACCCCAACGAGAAGCG
CGATCACATGGTCCTGCTGGAGTTCGTGACCGCCGCCGGGATCACTCTCGGCATGGACGAGCTGTACAAG
TAAAGCGGCCGCGACTCTAGATCATAATCAGCCATACCACATTTGTAGAGGTTTTACTTGCTTTAAAAAA
CCTCCCACACCTCCCCCTGAACCTGAAACATAAAATGAATGCAATTGTTGTTGTTAACTTGTTTATTGCA
GCTTATAATGGTTACAAATAAAGCAATAGCATCACAAATTTCACAAATAAAGCATTTTTTTCACTGCATT
CTAGTTGTGGTTTGTCCAAACTCATCAATGTATCTTAAGGCGTAAATTGTAAGCGTTAATATTTTGTTAA
AATTCGCGTTAAATTTTTGTTAAATCAGCTCATTTTTTAACCAATAGGCCGAAATCGGCAAAATCCCTTA
TAAATCAAAAGAATAGACCGAGATAGGGT
[37 nt withheld, positions 3250-3286]
AAAGAACGTGGACTCCAACGTCAAAGG
[49 nt withheld, positions 3314-3362]
T
[91 nt withheld, positions 3364-3454]
G
[124 nt withheld, positions 3456-3579]
CAGGTGGCACTTTTCGGGGAAATGTGCGCGGAACCCCTATTTGTTTATTTTTCTAAATACATTCAAATAT
GTATCCGCTCATGAGACAATAACCCTGATAAATGCTTCAATAATATTGAAAAAGGAAGAGTCCTGAGGCG
GAAAGAACCAGCTGTGGAATGTGTGTCAGTTAGGGTGTGGAAAGTCCCCAGGCTCCCCAGCAGGCAGAAG
TATGCAAAGCATGCATCTCAATTAGTCAGCAACCAGGTGTGGAAAGTCCCCAGGCTCCCCAGCAGGCAGA
AGTATGCAAAGCATGCATCTCAATTAGTCAGCAACCATAGTCCCGCCCCTAACTCCGCCCATCCCGCCCC
TAACTCCGCCCAGTTCCGCCCATTCTCCGCCCCATGGCTGACTAATTTTTTTTATTTATGCAGAGGCCGA
GGCCGCCTCGGCCTCTGAGCTATTCCAGAAGTAGTGAGGAGGCTTTTTTGGAGGCCTAGGCTTTTGCAAA
GATCGATCAAGAGACAGGATGAGGATCGTTTCGCATGATTGAACAAGATGGATTGCACGCAGGTTCTCCG
GCCGCTTGGGTGGAGAGGCTATTCGGCTATGACTGGGCACAACAGACAATCGGCTGCTCTGATGCCGCCG
TGTTCCGGCTGTCAGCGCAGGGGCGCCCGGTTCTTTTTGTCAAGACCGACCTGTCCGGTGCCCTGAATGA
ACTGCAAGACGAGGCAGCGCGGCTATCGTGGCTGGCCACGACGGGCGTTCCTTGCGCAGCTGTGCTCGAC
GTTGTCACTGAAGCGGGAAGGGACTGGCTGCTATTGGGCGAAGTGCCGGGGCAGGATCTCCTGTCATCTC
ACCTTGCTCCTGCCGAGAAAGTATCCATCATGGCTGATGCAATGCGGCGGCTGCATACGCTTGATCCGGC
TACCTGCCCATTCGACCACCAAGCGAAACATCGCATCGAGCGAGCACGTACTCGGATGGAAGCCGGTCTT
GTCGATCAGGATGATCTGGACGAAGAGCATCAGGGGCTCGCGCCAGCCGAACTGTTCGCCAGGCTCAAGG
CGAGCATGCCCGACGGCGAGGATCTCGTCGTGACCCATGGCGATGCCTGCTTGCCGAATATCATGGTGGA
AAATGGCCGCTTTTCTGGATTCATCGACTGTGGCCGGCTGGGTGTGGCGGACCGCTATCAGGACATAGCG
TTGGCTACCCGTGATATTGCTGAAGAGCTTGGCGGCGAATGGGCTGACCGCTTCCTCGTGCTTTACGGTA
TCGCCGCTCCCGATTCGCAGCGCATCGCCTTCTATCGCCTTCTTGACGAGTTCTTCTGAGCGGGACTCTG
GGGTTCGAAATGACCGACCAAGCGACGCCCAACCTGCCATCACGAGATTTCGATTCCACCGCCGCCTTCT
ATGAAAGGTTGGGCTTCGGAATCGTTTTCCGGGACGCCGGCTGGATGATCCTCCAGCGCGGGGATCTCAT
GCTGGAGTTCTTCGCCCACCCTAGGGGGAGGCTAACTGAAACACGGAAGGAGACAATACCGGAAGGAACC
CGCGCTATGACGGCAATAAAAAGACAGAATAAAACGCACGGTGTTGGGTCGTTTGTTCATAAACGCGGGG
TTCGGTCCCAGGGCTGGCACTCTGTCGATACCCCACCGAGACCCCATTGGGGCCAATACGCCCGCGTTTC
TTCCTTTTCCCCACCCCACCCCCCAAGTTCGGGTGAAGGCCCAGGGCTCGCAGCCAACGTCGGGGCGGCA
GGCCCTGCCATAGCCTCAGGTTACTCATATATACTTTAGATTGATTTAAAACTTCATTTTTAATTTAAAA
GGATCTAGGTGAAGATCCTTTTTGATAATCTCATGACCAAAATCCCTTAACGTGAGTTTTCGTTCCACTG
AGCGTCAGACCCCGTAGAAAAGATCAAAGGATCTTCTTGAGATCCTTTTTTTCTGCGCGTAATCTGCTGC
TTGCAAACAAAAAAACCACCGCTACCAGCGGTGGTTTGTTTGCCGGATCAAGAGCTACCAACTCTTTTTC
CGAAGGTAACTGGCTTCAGCAGAGCGCAGATACCAAATACTGTTCTTCTAGTGTAGCCGTAGTTAGGCCA
CCACTTCAAGAACTCTGTAGCACCGCCTACATACCTCGCTCTGCTAATCCTGTTACCAGTGGCTGCTGCC
AGTGGCGATAAGTCGTGTCTTACCGGGTTGGACTCAAGACGATAGTTACCGGATAAGGCGCAGCGGTCGG
GCTGAACGGGGGGTTCGTGCACACAGCCCAGCTTGGAGCGAACGACCTACACCGAACTGAGATACCTACA
GCGTGAGCTATGAGAAAGCGCCACGCTTCCCGAAGGGAGAAAGGCGGACAGGTATCCGGTAAGCGGCAGG
GTCGGAACAGGAGAGCGCACGAGGGAGCTTCCAGGGGGAAACGCCTGGTATCTTTATAGTCCTGTCGGGT
TTCGCCACCTCTGACTTGAGCGTCGATTTTTGTGATGCTCGTCAGGGGGGCGGAGCCTATGGAAAAACGC
CAGCAACGCGGCCTTTTTACGGTTCCTGGCCTTTTGCTGGCCTTTTGCTCACATGTTCTTTCCTGCGTTA
TCCCCTGATTCTGTGGATAACCGTATTACCGCCATGCATTAGTTATTAATAGT
